Addgene plasmid #124156: pBABE (hygro) mEOS2 hYAP 1-1beta
Purpose: Protein expression for funtional studies of cell growth promotion
Depositing lab: Megan Finch-Edmondson & Marius Sudol. Depositing organization: National University of Singapore. Publication: Identification, basic characterization and evolutionary analysis of differentially spliced mRNA isoforms of human YAP1 gene. Gaffney CJ, Oka T, Mazack V, Hilman D, Gat U, Muramatsu T, Inazawa J, Golden A, Carey DJ, Farooq A, Tromp G, Sudol M. Gene. 2012 Nov 10;509(2):215-22. doi: 10.1016/j.gene.2012.08.025. Epub 2012 Aug 24. PubMed 22939869.
Backbone
  Vector backbone: pBABE (hygro)
  Vector type: Unspecified
Growth in bacteria
  Bacterial resistance: Ampicillin, 100 μg/mL
  Growth temperature: 37°C
  Growth strain: DH5alpha
  Copy number: High Copy
Gene/Insert
  Gene/Insert name: mEOS2-YAP1
  Species: H. sapiens (human)
  Mutation: None (Wild Type)
  GenBank ID: NP_001269027
  Entrez Gene: YAP1 (a.k.a. COB1, YAP, YAP-1, YAP2, YAP65, YKI)
  Cloning method: Restriction Enzyme; 5′ cloning site EcoRI (unknown if destroyed); 3′ cloning site YAP cloned EcoRI-SalI immediately 3' to mEOS2 (unknown if destroyed)
Terms and licenses: Academic/Nonprofit Terms; Industry Terms: Not Available to Industry
Depositor comments: Insert size is approximately 3420. The insert is a fusion of mEOS2 and YAP1.
How to cite: pBABE (hygro) mEOS2 hYAP 1-1beta was a gift from Megan Finch-Edmondson & Marius Sudol (Addgene plasmid # 124156 ; http://n2t.net/addgene:124156 ; RRID:Addgene_124156)
