[The description below was written by a language model from this plasmid's Addgene catalogue record and pLannotate feature annotations shown in this document.]
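Description:
pBABE (hygro) mEOS2 hYAP 1-1beta is a Moloney murine leukemia virus-based retroviral expression plasmid built on the pBABE (hygro) backbone, although the catalogue entry leaves the vector type unspecified. It is propagated in E. coli as a high-copy plasmid through a ColE1/pUC-type origin and selected with ampicillin via the β-lactamase gene. The annotated sequence shows the hallmarks of a gammaretroviral transfer vector: MMLV long terminal repeats flanking the payload, a Ψ packaging signal, and a truncated gag segment lacking its start codon, which extends the packaging region. These elements allow the transcript to be packaged into virions when viral proteins are supplied in trans and then integrated into target cell genomes.

The payload is an in-frame fusion of mEos2, a green-to-red photoconvertible fluorescent protein, placed N-terminal to wild-type human YAP1. The plasmid name identifies the isoform as the 1-1beta splice form, and YAP1 was cloned EcoRI–SalI immediately 3′ of mEos2. The automated annotation labels the YAP1 reading frame by its chicken homologue, but the record gives the species as human. No dedicated internal promoter is annotated upstream of the fusion, so expression is presumably driven from the 5′ LTR, as is usual for pBABE vectors. Downstream, an SV40 enhancer/early promoter drives the hygromycin phosphotransferase gene (hph) for selection of stably transduced mammalian cells. The depositor's approximate insert size is larger than the two annotated coding regions combined.

YAP1 is a transcriptional co-regulator and the key downstream effector of the Hippo pathway. The stated purpose is protein expression for functional studies of cell growth promotion, and the mEos2 tag would additionally allow the isoform to be visualised in cells.
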