Features (pLannotate 1.2.2; 13 found; start..end, strand, type, name):
      1..417     +  CDS            gag (truncated): truncated Moloney murine leukemia virus (MMLV) gag gene lacking the start codon
    434..1111    +  CDS            mEos2: mEos2 is a photoconvertible green/yellow fluorescent protein published in 2009, derived from Lobophyllia hemprichii. It has moderate acid sensitivity.
   1118..2479    +  CDS            YAP1: YAP1_CHICK - Also known as YAP65. Experimental evidence at protein level: Swiss-Prot protein existence level 1. Transcriptional regulator which can act both as a coactivator and a corepressor and is the critical downstream regulatory target in the Hippo signaling pathway that plays a pivotal role in organ size control and tumor suppression by restricting proliferation and promoting apoptosis (By similarity). Plays a key role in tissue tension and 3D tissue shape by regulating cortical actomyosin network formation (By similarity). From Gallus gallus (Chicken).
   2499..2828    +  promoter       SV40 promoter: SV40 enhancer and early promoter
   2902..3924    +  CDS            hph: KHYB_ECOLX - Experimental evidence at protein level: Swiss-Prot protein existence level 1. The aminoglycoside phosphotransferases achieve inactivation of their antibiotic substrates by phosphorylation. Only phosphorylates hygromycin and closely related compounds such as demethyl analogs and destomycin. From Escherichia coli.
   3955..3977    +  rep_origin     f1 ori (fragment): f1 bacteriophage origin of replication; arrow indicates direction of (+) strand synthesis
   3974..4543    +  rep_origin     ori: high-copy-number ColE1/pMB1/pBR322/pUC origin of replication
   4603..4724    +  LTR            3' LTR (ΔU3) (fragment): self-inactivating 3' long terminal repeat (LTR) from Moloney murine leukemia virus
   4725..5194    +  LTR            LTR: long terminal repeat from Moloney murine leukemia virus
   5309..6169    -  CDS            AmpR: β-lactamase; bla; confers resistance to ampicillin, carbenicillin, and related antibiotics
   6170..6274    -  promoter       AmpR promoter: bla
   6305..6774    +  LTR            LTR: long terminal repeat from Moloney murine leukemia virus
   6898..7172    +  misc_feature   MESV Ψ (fragment): packaging signal of murine embryonic stem cell virus
>Addgene plasmid #124156 | pBABE (hygro) mEOS2 hYAP 1-1beta | addgene full sequence | sequence record 240699 | Addgene NGS Result
GGCCAGACTGTTACCACTCCCTTAAGTTTGACCTTAGGTCACTGGAAAGATGTCGAGCGGATCGCTCACA
ACCAGTCGGTAGATGTCAAGAAGAGACGTTGGGTTACCTTCTGCTCTGCAGAATGGCCAACCTTTAACGT
CGGATGGCCGCGAGACGGCACCTTTAACCGAGACCTCATCACCCAGGTTAAGATCAAGGTCTTTTCACCT
GGCCCGCATGGACACCCAGACCAGGTCCCCTACATCGTGACCTGGGAAGCCTTGGCTTTTGACCCCCCTC
CCTGGGTCAAGCCCTTTGTACACCCTAAGCCTCCGCCTCCTCTTCCTCCATCCGCCCCGTCTCTCCCCCT
TGAACCTCCTCGTTCGACCCCGCCTCGATCCTCCCTTTATCCAGCCCTCACTCCTTCTCTAGGCGCCGGC
CGGATCCGCCACCATGAGTGCGATTAAGCCAGACATGAAGATCAAACTCCGTATGGAAGGCAACGTAAAC
GGGCACCACTTTGTGATCGACGGAGATGGTACAGGCAAGCCTTTTGAGGGAAAACAGAGTATGGATCTTG
AAGTCAAAGAGGGCGGACCTCTGCCTTTTGCCTTTGATATCCTGACCACTGCATTCCATTACGGCAACAG
GGTATTCGCCAAATATCCAGACAACATACAAGACTATTTTAAGCAGTCGTTTCCTAAGGGGTATTCGTGG
GAACGAAGCTTGACTTTCGAAGACGGGGGCATTTGCATTGCCAGAAACGACATAACAATGGAAGGGGACA
CTTTCTATAATAAAGTTCGATTTTATGGTACCAACTTTCCCGCCAATGGTCCAGTTATGCAGAAGAAGAC
GCTGAAATGGGAGCCCTCCACTGAGAAAATGTATGTGCGTGATGGAGTGCTGACGGGTGATATTCATATG
GCTTTGTTGCTTGAAGGAAATGCCCATTACCGATGTGACTTCAGAACTACTTACAAAGCTAAGGAGAAGG
GTGTCAAGTTACCAGGCTACCACTTTGTGGACCACTGCATTGAGATTTTAAGCCATGACAAAGATTACAA
CAAGGTTAAGCTGTATGAGCATGCTGTTGCTCATTCTGGATTGCCTGACAATGCCAGACGAGAATTCATG
GATCCCGGGCAGCAGCCGCCGCCTCAACCGGCCCCCCAGGGCCAAGGGCAGCCGCCTTCGCAGCCCCCGC
AGGGGCAGGGCCCGCCGTCCGGACCCGGGCAACCGGCACCCGCGGCGACCCAGGCGGCGCCGCAGGCACC
CCCCGCCGGGCATCAGATCGTGCACGTCCGCGGGGACTCGGAGACCGACCTGGAGGCGCTCTTCAACGCC
GTCATGAACCCCAAGACGGCCAACGTGCCCCAGACCGTGCCCATGAGGCTCCGGAAGCTGCCCGACTCCT
TCTTCAAGCCGCCGGAGCCCAAATCCCACTCCCGACAGGCCAGTACTGATGCAGGCACTGCAGGAGCCCT
GACTCCACAGCATGTTCGAGCTCATTCCTCTCCAGCTTCTCTGCAGTTGGGAGCTGTTTCTCCTGGGACA
CTGACCCCCACTGGAGTAGTCTCTGGCCCAGCAGCTACACCCACAGCTCAGCATCTTCGACAGTCTTCTT
TTGAGATACCTGATGATGTACCTCTGCCAGCAGGTTGGGAGATGGCAAAGACATCTTCTGGTCAGAGATA
CTTCTTAAATCACATCGATCAGACAACAACATGGCAGGACCCCAGGAAGGCCATGCTGTCCCAGATGAAC
GTCACAGCCCCCACCAGTCCACCAGTGCAGCAGAATATGATGAACTCGGCTTCAGCCATGAACCAGAGAA
TCAGTCAGAGTGCTCCAGTGAAACAGCCACCACCCCTGGCTCCCCAGAGCCCACAGGGAGGCGTCATGGG
TGGCAGCAACTCCAACCAGCAGCAACAGATGCGACTGCAGCAACTGCAGATGGAGAAGGAGAGGCTGCGG
CTGAAACAGCAAGAACTGCTTCGGCAGGTGAGGCCACAGGAGTTAGCCCTGCGTAGCCAGTTACCAACAC
TGGAGCAGGATGGTGGGACTCAAAATCCAGTGTCTTCTCCCGGGATGTCTCAGGAATTGAGAACAATGAC
GACCAATAGCTCAGATCCTTTCCTTAACAGTGGCACCTATCACTCTCGAGATGAGAGTACAGACAGTGGA
CTAAGCATGAGCAGCTACAGTGTCCCTCGAACCCCAGATGACTTCCTGAACAGTGTGGATGAGATGGATA
CAGGTGATACTATCAACCAAAGCACCCTGCCCTCACAGCAGAACCGTTTCCCAGACTACCTTGAAGCCAT
TCCTGGGACAAATGTGGACCTTGGAACACTGGAAGGAGATGGAATGAACATAGAAGGAGAGGAGCTGATG
CCAAGTCTGCAGGAAGCTTTGAGTTCTGACATCCTTAATGACATGGAGTCTGTTTTGGCTGCCACCAAGC
TAGATAAAGAAAGCTTTCTTACATGGTTATAGGTCGACCCTGTGGAATGTGTGTCAGTTAGGGTGTGGAA
AGTCCCCAGGCTCCCCAGCAGGCAGAAGTATGCAAAGCATGCATCTCAATTAGTCAGCAACCAGGTGTGG
AAAGTCCCCAGGCTCCCCAGCAGGCAGAAGTATGCAAAGCATGCATCTCAATTAGTCAGCAACCATAGTC
CCGCCCCTAACTCCGCCCATCCCGCCCCTAACTCCGCCCAGTTCCGCCCATTCTCCGCCCCATGGCTGAC
TAATTTTTTTTATTTATGCAGAGGCCGAGGCCGCCTCGGCCTCTGAGCTATTCCAGAAGTAGTGAGGAGG
CTTTTTTGGAGGCCTAGGCTTTTGCAAAAAGCTTGCCAGCTGGGGCGCCCTCTGGTAAGGTTGGGAAGCC
CTGCAGATCTGATCCCGGGGGGCAATGAGATATGAAAAAGCCTGAACTCACCGCGACGTCTGTCGAGAAG
TTTCTGATCGAAAAGTTCGACAGCGTCTCCGACCTGATGCAGCTCTCGGAGGGCGAAGAATCTCGTGCTT
TCAGCTTCGATGTAGGAGGGCGTGGATATGTCCTGCGGGTAAATAGCTGCGCCGATGGTTTCTACAAAGA
TCGTTATGTTTATCGGCACTTTGCATCGGCCGCGCTCCCGATTCCGGAAGTGCTTGACATTGGGGAATTT
AGCGAGAGCCTGACCTATTGCATCTCCCGCCGTGCACAGGGTGTCACGTTGCAAGACCTGCCTGAAACCG
AACTGCCCGCTGTTCTGCAGCCGGTCGCGGAGGCCATGGATGCGATCGCTGCGGCCGATCTTAGCCAGAC
GAGCGGGTTCGGCCCATTCGGACCGCAAGGAATCGGTCAATACACTACATGGCGTGATTTCATATGCGCG
ATTGCTGATCCCCATGTGTATCACTGGCAAACTGTGATGGACGACACCGTCAGTGCGTCCGTCGCGCAGG
CTCTCGATGAGCTGATGCTTTGGGCCGAGGACTGCCCCGAAGTCCGGCACCTCGTGCACGCGGATTTCGG
CTCCAACAATGTCCTGACGGACAATGGCCGCATAACAGCGGTCATTGACTGGAGCGAGGCGATGTTCGGG
GATTCCCAATACGAGGTCGCCAACATCTTCTTCTGGAGGCCGTGGTTGGCTTGTATGGAGCAGCAGACGC
GCTACTTCGAGCGGAGGCATCCGGAGCTTGCAGGATCGCCGCGGCTCCGGGCGTATATGCTCCGCATTGG
TCTTGACCAACTCTATCAGAGCTTGGTTGACGGCAATTTCGATGATGCAGCTTGGGCGCAGGGTCGATGC
GACGCAATCGTCCGATCCGGAGCCGGGACTGTCGGGCGTACACAAATCGCCCGCAGAAGCGCGGCCGTCT
GGACCGATGGCTGTGTAGAAGTACTCGCCGATAGTGGAAACCGACGCCCCAGCACTCGTCCGAGGGCAAA
GGAATAGAGTAGATGCCGACCGGGATCTATCGATGCGGCGGGTGTGGTGGTTACGCGTAATCTGCTGCTT
GCAAACAAAAAAACCACCGCTACCAGCGGTGGTTTGTTTGCCGGATCAAGAGCTACCAACTCTTTTTCCG
AAGGTAACTGGCTTCAGCAGAGCGCAGATACCAAATACTGTTCTTCTAGTGTAGCCGTAGTTAGGCCACC
ACTTCAAGAACTCTGTAGCACCGCCTACATACCTCGCTCTGCTAATCCTGTTACCAGTGGCTGCTGCCAG
TGGCGATAAGTCGTGTCTTACCGGGTTGGACTCAAGACGATAGTTACCGGATAAGGCGCAGCGGTCGGGC
TGAACGGGGGGTTCGTGCACACAGCCCAGCTTGGAGCGAACGACCTACACCGAACTGAGATACCTACAGC
GTGAGCTATGAGAAAGCGCCACGCTTCCCGAAGGGAGAAAGGCGGACAGGTATCCGGTAAGCGGCAGGGT
CGGAACAGGAGAGCGCACGAGGGAGCTTCCAGGGGGAAACGCCTGGTATCTTTATAGTCCTGTCGGGTTT
CGCCACCTCTGACTTGAGCGTCGATTTTTGTGATGCTCGTCAGGGGGGCGGAGCCTATGGAAAAACGCCA
GCAACGCATCGATAAAATAAAAGATTTTATTTAGTCTCCAGAAAAAGGGGGGAATGAAAGACCCCACCTG
TAGGTTTGGCAAGCTAGCTTAAGTAACGCCATTTTGCAAGGCATGGAAAAATACATAACTGAGAATAGAG
AAGTTCAGATCAAGGTCAGGAACAGATGGAACAGCTGAATATGGGCCAAACAGGATATCTGTGGTAAGCA
GTTCCTGCCCCGGCTCAGGGCCAAGAACAGATGGAACAGCTGAATATGGGCCAAACAGGATATCTGTGGT
AAGCAGTTCCTGCCCCGGCTCAGGGCCAAGAACAGATGGTCCCCAGATGCGGTCCAGCCCTCAGCAGTTT
CTAGAGAACCATCAGATGTTTCCAGGGTGCCCCAAGGACCTGAAATGACCCTGTGCCTTATTTGAACTAA
CCAATCAGTTCGCTTCTCGCTTCTGTTCGCGCGCTTCTGCTCCCCGAGCTCAATAAAAGAGCCCACAACC
CCTCACTCGGGGCGCCAGTCCTCCGATTGACTGAGTCGCCCGGGTACCCGTGTATCCAATAAACCCTCTT
GCAGTTGCATCCGACTTGTGGTCTCGCTGTTCCTTGGGAGGGTCTCCTCTGAGTGATTGACTACCCGTCA
GCGGGGGTCTTTCACATGCAGCATGTATCAAAATTAATTTGGTTTTTTTTCTTAAGTATTTACATTAAAT
GGCCATAGTGCGGCCGCAAATCAATCTAAAGTATATATGAGTAAACTTGGTCTGACAGTTACCAATGCTT
AATCAGTGAGGCACCTATCTCAGCGATCTGTCTATTTCGTTCATCCATAGTTGCCTGACTCCCCGTCGTG
TAGATAACTACGATACGGGAGGGCTTACCATCTGGCCCCAGTGCTGCAATGATACCGCGAGACCCACGCT
CACCGGCTCCAGATTTATCAGCAATAAACCAGCCAGCCGGAAGGGCCGAGCGCAGAAGTGGTCCTGCAAC
TTTATCCGCCTCCATCCAGTCTATTAATTGTTGCCGGGAAGCTAGAGTAAGTAGTTCGCCAGTTAATAGT
TTGCGCAACGTTGTTGCCATTGCTACAGGCATCGTGGTGTCACGCTCGTCGTTTGGTATGGCTTCATTCA
GCTCCGGTTCCCAACGATCAAGGCGAGTTACATGATCCCCCATGTTGTGCAAAAAAGCGGTTAGCTCCTT
CGGTCCTCCGATCGTTGTCAGAAGTAAGTTGGCCGCAGTGTTATCACTCATGGTTATGGCAGCACTGCAT
AATTCTCTTACTGTCATGCCATCCGTAAGATGCTTTTCTGTGACTGGTGAGTACTCAACCAAGTCATTCT
GAGAATAGTGTATGCGGCGACCGAGTTGCTCTTGCCCGGCGTCAATACGGGATAATACCGCGCCACATAG
CAGAACTTTAAAAGTGCTCATCATTGGAAAACGTTCTTCGGGGCGAAAACTCTCAAGGATCTTACCGCTG
TTGAGATCCAGTTCGATGTAACCCACTCGTGCACCCAACTGATCTTCAGCATCTTTTACTTTCACCAGCG
TTTCTGGGTGAGCAAAAACAGGAAGGCAAAATGCCGCAAAAAAGGGAATAAGGGCGACACGGAAATGTTG
AATACTCATACTCTTCCTTTTTCAATATTATTGAAGCATTTATCAGGGTTATTGTCTCATGAGCGGATAC
ATATTTGAATGTATTTAGAAAAATAAACAAATAGGGGTTCCGCGCACATTTCCCCGAAAAGTGCCACCTG
CAGCCTGAATATGGGCCAAACAGGATATCTGTGGTAAGCAGTTCCTGCCCCGGCTCAGGGCCAAGAACAG
ATGGAACAGCTGAATATGGGCCAAACAGGATATCTGTGGTAAGCAGTTCCTGCCCCGGCTCAGGGCCAAG
AACAGATGGTCCCCAGATGCGGTCCAGCCCTCAGCAGTTTCTAGAGAACCATCAGATGTTTCCAGGGTGC
CCCAAGGACCTGAAATGACCCTGTGCCTTATTTGAACTAACCAATCAGTTCGCTTCTCGCTTCTGTTCGC
GCGCTTCTGCTCCCCGAGCTCAATAAAAGAGCCCACAACCCCTCACTCGGGGCGCCAGTCCTCCGATTGA
CTGAGTCGCCCGGGTACCCGTGTATCCAATAAACCCTCTTGCAGTTGCATCCGACTTGTGGTCTCGCTGT
TCCTTGGGAGGGTCTCCTCTGAGTGATTGACTACCCGTCAGCGGGGGTCTTTCATTTGGGGGCTCGTCCG
GGATCGGGAGACCCCTGCCCAGGGACCACCGACCCACCACCGGGAGGCAAGCTGGCCAGCAACTTATCTG
TGTCTGTCCGATTGTCTAGTGTCTATGACTGATTTTATGCGCCTGCGTCGGTACTAGTTAGCTAACTAGC
TCTGTATCTGGCGGACCCGTGGTGGAACTGACGAGTTCTGAACACCCGGCCGCAACCCTGGGAGACGTCC
CAGGGACTTTGGGGGCCGTTTTTGTGGCCCGACCTGAGGAAGGGAGTCGATGTGGAATCCGACCCCGTCA
GGATATGTGGTTCTGGTAGGAGACGAGAACCTAAAACAGTTCCCGCCTCCGTCTGAATTTTTGCTTTCGG
TTTGGAACCGAAGCCGCGCGTCTTGTCTGCTGCAGCGCTGCAGCATCGTTCTGTGTTGTCTCTGTCTGAC
TGTGTTTCTGTATTTGTCTGAAAATTAG
